>Addgene plasmid #159356 | pDZ115 | depositor full sequence | sequence record 307890 | pDZ115 sequence 5296 bps
GATACATATTTGAATGTATTTAGAAAAATAAACAAATAGGGGTTCCGCGCACATTTCCCCGGCTAGCCGC
CTGGTGCTACGCCTGAATAAGTGATAATAAGCGGATGAATGGCAGAAATTCGAAAGCAAATTCGACCCGG
TCGTCGGTTCAGGGCAGGGTCGTTAAATAGCCGCTTATGTCTATTGCTGGTTTACCGGTTTATTGACTAC
CGGAAGCAGTGTGACCGTGTGCTTCTCAAATGCCTGAGGCCAGTTTGCTCAGGCTCTCCCCGTGGAGGTA
ATAATTGACGATATGATCATTTATTCTGCCTCCCAGAGCCTGATAAAAACGGTTAGCGCTTCGTTAATAC
AGATGTAGGTGTTCCACAGGGTAGCCAGCAGCATCCTGCGATGCAGATCCGGAACATAATGGTGCAGGGC
GCTTGTTTCGGCGTGGGTATGGTGGCAGGCCCCGTGGCCGGGGGACTGTTGGGCGCTGCCGGCACCTGTC
CTACGAGTTGCATGATAAAGAAGACAGTCATAAGTGCGGCGACGATAGTCATGCCCCGCGCCCACCGGAA
GGAGCTACCGCCTGCGGCCGCTAGGAAATAATAAAAAAGCCGGATTAATAATCTGGCTTTTTATATTCTC
TCTCTAGTATATAAACGCAGAAAGGCCCACCCGAAGGTGAGCCAGTGTGAGACAGCGGTGCGGACTGTTG
TAACTCAGAATAAGAAATGAGGCCGCTCATGGCGTTGACTCTCAGTCATAGTATCGTGGTATCACCGGTT
GGTTCCACTCTCTGTTGCGGGCAACTTCAGCAGCACGTAGGGGAAGCTTTTATTACTCGAGAAGCGCGTC
TGAATAGGCTTCTTGTATTCCTGCCACACAGGGAAACCATCAGGAGTTACCCAATGCACAGCGCAACGCT
TGCGAAGAATCTCTCCAGTCTTCTTATCTTTGACCTCAGCAGCCAGCAGCTTAGCAGCAGACTTAAGCCA
GTTCATTGCTTCAACCGCAGCTACCACCGTCACGCTCACAGATTCCCAAATCAGCTTAGCCATGTATCCA
GCAGCCTGATTCGGCTGAGTGAACATCAGACCCTTGCCGGAATCAATAGCTGGCTGAATGGTATCTTCCA
GCACTTGTTGACGGAAGCCGAACTCTTTGGACCCGTAAGCCAGCGTCATGACTGAACGCTTAGTCACACT
GCGAGTAACACCGTAAGCCAGCCATTGACCAGCCAGTGCCTTAGTGCCCAGCTTGACTTTCTCAGAGATT
TCACCAGTGTTCTCATCGGTCACGGTAACTACTTCGTTATCGGTCCCATTGATTGCGTCTGCTTGTAGAA
TCTCGTTGACTTTCTTAGCAACAATCCCGTAGATGTCCTGAACGGTTTCACTAGGAAGCAAGTTAAGACG
TCTGTGTGGAATTGTGAGCGGATAACAATTTCACACAGGGCCCTCGGACACCGAGGAGAATGTCAAGAGG
CGAACACACAACGTCTTGGAGCGCCAGAGGAGGAACGAGCTAAAACGGAGCTTTTTTGCCCTGCGTGACC
AGATCCCGGAGTTGGAAAACAATGAAAAGGCCCCCAAGGTAGTTATCCTTAAAAAAGCCACAGCATACAT
CCTGTCCGTCCAAGCAGAGGAGCAAAAGCTCATTTCTGAAGAGGACTTGTTGCGGAAACGACGAGAACAG
TTGAAACACAAACTTGAACAGCTACGGAACTCTTGTGCGTAAGGAAAAGTAAGGAAAACGATTCCTTCTA
ACAGAAATGTCCTGAGCAATCACCTATGAACTGTCGAGGGGGCCTATCTGAGGGAATTTACTTGTGAGCG
CTCACAATTGATACTGAGCACAATTGTGAGCGGATAACAATTGCATGCCACTTAAAAAGGAGATCAACAA
TGAAAGCAATTTTCGTACTGAAACATCTTAATCATGCTAAGGAGAAATACTAGTATGCGTAAAGGCGAAG
AGCTGTTCACTGGTGTCGTCCCTATTCTGGTGGAACTGGATGGTGATGTCAACGGTCATAAGTTTTCCGT
GCGTGGCGAGGGTGAAGGTGACGCAACTAATGGTAAACTGACGCTGAAGTTCATCTGTACTACTGGTAAA
CTGCCGGTACCTTGGCCGACTCTGGTAACGACGCTGACTTATGGTGTTCAGTGCTTTGCTCGTTATCCGG
ACCATATGAAGCAGCATGACTTCTTCAAGTCCGCCATGCCGGAAGGCTATGTGCAGGAACGCACGATTTC
CTTTAAGGATGACGGCACGTACAAAACGCGTGCGGAAGTGAAATTTGAAGGCGATACCCTGGTAAACCGC
ATTGAGCTGAAAGGCATTGACTTTAAAGAAGACGGCAATATCCTGGGCCATAAGCTGGAATACAATTTTA
ACAGCCACAATGTTTACATCACCGCCGATAAACAAAAAAATGGCATTAAAGCGAATTTTAAAATTCGCCA
CAACGTGGAGGATGGCAGCGTGCAGCTGGCTGATCACTACCAGCAAAACACTCCAATCGGTGATGGTCCT
GTTCTGCTGCCAGACAATCACTATCTGAGCTACCAAAGCGTTCTGTCTAAAGATCCGAACGAGAAACGCG
ATCATATGGTTCTGCTGGAGTTCGTAACCGCAGCGGGCATCACGCATGGTATGGATGAACTGTACAAAGC
AGCGAACGACGAAAATTACGCCCTTGCAGCGTAATAAGAGCTCGAACGCAGAAGCGGTCTGATAAAACAG
AATTTGCCTGGCGGCAGTAGCGCGGTGGTCCCACCTGACCCCATGCCGAACTCAGAAGTGAAACGCCGTA
GCGCCGATGGTAGTGTGGGGTCTCCCCATGCGAGAGTAGGGAACTGCCAGGCATCAAATAAAACGAAAGG
CTCAGTCGAAAGACTGGGCCTTTCGTTTTATCTGTTGTTTGTCGGTGAACGCTCTCTACTAGAGTCATAA
GTGCGGAAGCGCTGGCATTGACCCTGAGTGATTTTTCTCTGGTCCCGCCGCATCCATACCGCCAGTTGTT
TACCCTCACAACGTTCCAGTAACCGGGCATGTTCATCATCAGTAACCCGTATCGTGAGCATCCTCTCTCG
TTTCATCGGTATCATTACCCCCATGAACAGAAATCCCCCTTACACGGAGGCATCAGTGACCAAACAGGAA
AAAACCGCCCTTAACATGGCCCGCTTTATCAGAAGCCAGACATTAACGCTTCTGGAGAAACTCAACGAGC
TGGACGCGGATGAACAGGCAGACATCTGTGAATCGCTTCACGACCACGCTGATGAGCTTTACCGCAGCTG
CCTCGCGCGTTTCGGTGATGACGGTGAAAACCTCTGACACATGCAGCTCCCGGAGACGGTCACAGCTTGT
CTGTAAGCGGATGCCGGGAGCAGACAAGCCCGTCAGGGCGCGTCAGCGGGTGTTGGCGGGTGTCGGGGCG
CAGCCATGACCCAGTCACGTAGCGATAGCGGAGTGTATACTGGCTTAACTATGCGGCATCAGAGCAGATT
GTACTGAGAGTGCACCATTGCGGTGTGAAATACCGCACAGATGCGTAAGGAGAAAATACCGCATCAGGCG
CTCTTCCGCTTCCTCGCTCACTGACTCGCTGCGCTCGGTCGTTCGGCTGCGGCGAGCGGTATCAGCTCAC
TCAAAGGCGGTAATACGGTTATCCACAGAATCAGGGGATAACGCAGGAAAGAACATGTGAGCAAAAGGCC
AGCAAAAGGCCAGGAACCGTAAAAAGGCCGCGTTGCTGGCGTTTTTCCATAGGCTCCGCCCCCCTGACGA
GCATCACAAAAATCGACGCTCAAGTCAGAGGTGGCGAAACCCGACAGGACTATAAAGATACCAGGCGTTT
CCCCCTGGAAGCTCCCTCGTGCGCTCTCCTGTTCCGACCCTGCCGCTTACCGGATACCTGTCCGCCTTTC
TCCCTTCGGGAAGCGTGGCGCTTTCTCATAGCTCACGCTGTAGGTATCTCAGTTCGGTGTAGGTCGTTCG
CTCCAAGCTGGGCTGTGTGCACGAACCCCCCGTTCAGCCCGACCGCTGCGCCTTATCCGGTAACTATCGT
CTTGAGTCCAACCCGGTAAGACACGACTTATCGCCACTGGCAGCAGCCACTGGTAACAGGATTAGCAGAG
CGAGGTATGTAGGCGGTGCTACAGAGTTCTTGAAGTGGTGGCCTAACTACGGCTACACTAGAAGGACAGT
ATTTGGTATCTGCGCTCTGCTGAAGCCAGTTACCTTCGGAAAAAGAGTTGGTAGCTCTTGATCCGGCAAA
CAAACCACCGCTGGTAGCGGTGGTTTTTTTGTTTGCAAGCAGCAGATTACGCGCAGAAAAAAAGGATCTC
AAGAAGATCCTTTGATCTTTTCTACGGGGTCTGACGCTCAGTGGAACGAAAACTCACGTTAAGGGATTTT
GGTCATGAACAATAAAACTGTCTGCTTACATAAACAGTAATACAAGGGGTGTTATGAGCCATATTCAACG
GGAAACGTCTTGCTCTAGGCCGCGATTAAATTCCAACATGGATGCTGATTTATATGGGTATAAATGGGCT
CGCGATAATGTCGGGCAATCAGGTGCGACAATCTATCGATTGTATGGGAAGCCCGATGCGCCAGAGTTGT
TTCTGAAACATGGCAAAGGTAGCGTTGCCAATGATGTTACAGATGAGATGGTCAGACTAAACTGGCTGAC
GGAATTTATGCCTCTTCCGACCATCAAGCATTTTATCCGTACTCCTGATGATGCATGGTTACTCACCACT
GCGATCCCCGGGAAAACAGCATTCCAGGTATTAGAAGAATATCCTGATTCAGGTGAAAATATTGTTGATG
CGCTGGCAGTGTTCCTGCGCCGGTTGCATTCGATTCCTGTTTGTAATTGTCCTTTTAACAGCGATCGCGT
ATTTCGTCTCGCTCAGGCGCAATCACGAATGAATAACGGTTTGGTTGATGCGAGTGATTTTGATGACGAG
CGTAATGGCTGGCCTGTTGAACAAGTCTGGAAAGAAATGCATAAACTTTTGCCATTCTCACCGGATTCAG
TCGTCACTCATGGTGATTTCTCACTTGATAACCTTATTTTTGACGAGGGGAAATTAATAGGTTGTATTGA
TGTTGGACGAGTCGGAATCGCAGACCGATACCAGGATCTTGCCATCCTATGGAACTGCCTCGGTGAGTTT
TCTCCTTCATTACAGAAACGGCTTTTTCAAAAATATGGTATTGATAATCCTGATATGAATAAATTGCAGT
TTCATTTGATGCTCGATGAGTTTTTCTAAGAATTAATTCATGAGCG
Features (pLannotate 1.2.2; 19 found; start..end, strand, type, name):
    334..432     -  CDS            YPB2_ECOLX (fragment): Protein predicted: Swiss-Prot protein existence level 4. From Escherichia coli.
    419..476     +  CDS            TcR (fragment): tetracycline efflux protein; tet; confers resistance to tetracycline
    473..566     -  CDS            TcR (fragment): tetracycline efflux protein; tet; confers resistance to tetracycline
    646..673     -  terminator     T7Te terminator: phage T7 early transcription terminator
    834..1403    -  CDS            RPOL_BPT7 (fragment): Experimental evidence at protein level: Swiss-Prot protein existence level 1. Highly processive DNA-dependent RNA polymerase that catalyzes the transcription of class II and class III viral genes. Recognizes a specific promoter sequence and enters first into an 'abortive phase' where very short transcripts are synthesized and released before proceeding to the processive transcription of long RNA chains. Unwinds the double-stranded DNA to expose the coding strand for templating. Participates in the initiation of viral DNA replication presumably by making primers accessible to the DNA polymerase
   1412..1428    +  protein_bind   lac operator: The lac repressor binds to the lac operator to inhibit transcription in E. coli. This inhibition can be relieved by adding lactose or isopropyl-β-D-thiogalactopyranoside (IPTG). lac repressor encoded by lacI
   1444..1662    +  CDS            N-MYC2 (fragment): MYC2_MARMO - Protein inferred from homology: Swiss-Prot protein existence level 3. From Marmota monax (Woodchuck).
   1630..1659    +  CDS            Myc: Myc (human c-Myc proto-oncogene) epitope tag
   1812..1829    +  protein_bind   lac operator (symmetric) (fragment): The lac repressor binds to the lac operator to inhibit transcription in E. coli. This inhibition can be relieved by adding lactose or isopropyl-β-D-thiogalactopyranoside (IPTG). The symmetric lac operator was optimized for tight binding of lac repressor. lac repressor encoded by lacI
   1844..1860    +  protein_bind   lac operator: The lac repressor binds to the lac operator to inhibit transcription in E. coli. This inhibition can be relieved by adding lactose or isopropyl-β-D-thiogalactopyranoside (IPTG). lac repressor encoded by lacI
   1945..2658    +  CDS            superfolder GFP: GFP variant that folds robustly even when fused to poorly folded proteins (Pédelacq et al., 2006)
   2736..2851    +  ncRNA          5S rRNA: Accession: RF00001 - 5S ribosomal RNA
   2855..2926    +  terminator     rrnB T1 terminator: transcription terminator T1 from the E. coli rrnB gene
   2985..3095    -  CDS            mbeC (fragment): MBEC_ECOLX - Experimental evidence at protein level: Swiss-Prot protein existence level 1. Required for efficient mobilization of ColE1 plasmid and is thus essential to promote the specific transfer of the plasmid during conjugation. Probably functions by inducing DNA bending, helping the MbeA relaxase to melt the DNA around the nic site and cleave the phosphodiester bond. Binds specifically double-stranded DNA (dsDNA) containing the ColE1 oriT but does not recognize the inverted repeat (IR). From Escherichia coli.
   3136..3327    +  CDS            rop: Rop protein, which maintains plasmids at low copy number; rop
   3429..3568    +  misc_feature   bom: basis of mobility region from pBR322
   3754..4342    -  rep_origin     ori: high-copy-number ColE1/pMB1/pBR322/pUC origin of replication
   4464..5279    +  CDS            KanR: aminoglycoside phosphotransferase; aph(3')-Ia; confers resistance to kanamycin in bacteria or G418 (Geneticin®) in eukaryotes
   5288..49      -  promoter       AmpR promoter (fragment) (across the origin): bla
