>Addgene plasmid #159356 | pDZ115 | addgene full sequence | sequence record 315069 | Addgene NGS Result
TTGTGAGCGGATAACAATTTCACACAGGGCCCTCGGACACCGAGGAGAATGTCAAGAGGCGAACACACAA
CGTCTTGGAGCGCCAGAGGAGGAACGAGCTAAAACGGAGCTTTTTTGCCCTGCGTGACCAGATCCCGGAG
TTGGAAAACAATGAAAAGGCCCCCAAGGTAGTTATCCTTAAAAAAGCCACAGCATACATCCTGTCCGTCC
AAGCAGAGGAGCAAAAGCTCATTTCTGAAGAGGACTTGTTGCGGAAACGACGAGAACAGTTGAAACACAA
ACTTGAACAGCTACGGAACTCTTGTGCGTAAGGAAAAGTAAGGAAAACGATTCCTTCTAACAGAAATGTC
CTGAGCAATCACCTATGAACTGTCGATTGACATTGTGAGCGGATAACAAGATACTGAGCACAATTGTGAG
CGGATAACAATTGCATGCCACTTAAAAAGGAGATCAACAATGAAAGCAATTTTCGTACTGAAACATCTTA
ATCATCTAAGGAGAAATACTAGTATGCGTAAAGGCGAAGAGCTGTTCACTGGTGTCGTCCCTATTCTGGT
GGAACTGGATGGTGATGTCAACGGTCATAAGTTTTCCGTGCGTGGCGAGGGTGAAGGTGACGCAACTAAT
GGTAAACTGACGCTGAAGTTCATCTGTACTACTGGTAAACTGCCGGTACCTTGGCCGACTCTGGTAACGA
CGCTGACTTATGGTGTTCAGTGCTTTGCTCGTTATCCGGACCATATGAAGCAGCATGACTTCTTCAAGTC
CGCCATGCCGGAAGGCTATGTGCAGGAACGCACGATTTCCTTTAAGGATGACGGCACGTACAAAACGCGT
GCGGAAGTGAAATTTGAAGGCGATACCCTGGTAAACCGCATTGAGCTGAAAGGCATTGACTTTAAAGAAG
ACGGCAATATCCTGGGCCATAAGCTGGAATACAATTTTAACAGCCACAATGTTTACATCACCGCCGATAA
ACAAAAAAATGGCATTAAAGCGAATTTTAAAATTCGCCACAACGTGGAGGATGGCAGCGTGCAGCTGGCT
GATCACTACCAGCAAAACACTCCAATCGGTGATGGTCCTGTTCTGCTGCCAGACAATCACTATCTGAGCT
ACCAAAGCGTTCTGTCTAAAGATCCGAACGAGAAACGCGATCATATGGTTCTGCTGGAGTTCGTAACCGC
AGCGGGCATCACGCATGGTATGGATGAACTGTACAAAGCAGCGAACGACGAAAATTACGCCCTTGCAGCG
TAATAAGAGCTCGAACGCAGAAGCGGTCTGATAAAACAGAATTTGCCTGGCGGCAGTAGCGCGGTGGTCC
CACCTGACCCCATGCCGAACTCAGAAGTGAAACGCCGTAGCGCCGATGGTAGTGTGGGGTCTCCCCATGC
GAGAGTAGGGAACTGCCAGGCATCAAATAAAACGAAAGGCTCAGTCGAAAGACTGGGCCTTTCGTTTTAT
CTGTTGTTTGTCGGTGAACGCTCTCTACTAGAGTCATAAGTGCGGAAGCGCTGGCATTGACCCTGAGTGA
TTTTTCTCTGGTCCCGCCGCATCCATACCGCCAGTTGTTTACCCTCACAACGTTCCAGTAACCGGGCATG
TTCATCATCAGTAACCCGTATCGTGAGCATCCTCTCTCGTTTCATCGGTATCATTACCCCCATGAACAGA
AATCCCCCTTACACGGAGGCATCAGTGACCAAACAGGAAAAAACCGCCCTTAACATGGCCCGCTTTATCA
GAAGCCAGACATTAACGCTTCTGGAGAAACTCAACGAGCTGGACGCGGATGAACAGGCAGACATCTGTGA
ATCGCTTCACGACCACGCTGATGAGCTTTACCGCAGCTGCCTCGCGCGTTTCGGTGATGACGGTGAAAAC
CTCTGACACATGCAGCTCCCGGAGACGGTCACAGCTTGTCTGTAAGCGGATGCCGGGAGCAGACAAGCCC
GTCAGGGCGCGTCAGCGGGTGTTGGCGGGTGTCGGGGCGCAGCCATGACCCAGTCACGTAGCGATAGCGG
AGTGTATACTGGCTTAACTATGCGGCATCAGAGCAGATTGTACTGAGAGTGCACCATTGCGGTGTGAAAT
ACCGCACAGATGCGTAAGGAGAAAATACCGCATCAGGCGCTCTTCCGCTTCCTCGCTCACTGACTCGCTG
CGCTCGGTCGTTCGGCTGCGGCGAGCGGTATCAGCTCACTCAAAGGCGGTAATACGGTTATCCACAGAAT
CAGGGGATAACGCAGGAAAGAACATGTGAGCAAAAGGCCAGCAAAAGGCCAGGAACCGTAAAAAGGCCGC
GTTGCTGGCGTTTTTCCATAGGCTCCGCCCCCCTGACGAGCATCACAAAAATCGACGCTCAAGTCAGAGG
TGGCGAAACCCGACAGGACTATAAAGATACCAGGCGTTTCCCCCTGGAAGCTCCCTCGTGCGCTCTCCTG
TTCCGACCCTGCCGCTTACCGGATACCTGTCCGCCTTTCTCCCTTCGGGAAGCGTGGCGCTTTCTCATAG
CTCACGCTGTAGGTATCTCAGTTCGGTGTAGGTCGTTCGCTCCAAGCTGGGCTGTGTGCACGAACCCCCC
GTTCAGCCCGACCGCTGCGCCTTATCCGGTAACTATCGTCTTGAGTCCAACCCGGTAAGACACGACTTAT
CGCCACTGGCAGCAGCCACTGGTAACAGGATTAGCAGAGCGAGGTATGTAGGCGGTGCTACAGAGTTCTT
GAAGTGGTGGCCTAACTACGGCTACACTAGAAGGACAGTATTTGGTATCTGCGCTCTGCTGAAGCCAGTT
ACCTTCGGAAAAAGAGTTGGTAGCTCTTGATCCGGCAAACAAACCACCGCTGGTAGCGGTGGTTTTTTTG
TTTGCAAGCAGCAGATTACGCGCAGAAAAAAAGGATCTCAAGAAGATCCTTTGATCTTTTCTACGGGGTC
TGACGCTCAGTGGAACGAAAACTCACGTTAAGGGATTTTGGTCATGAACAATAAAACTGTCTGCTTACAT
AAACAGTAATACAAGGGGTGTTATGAGCCATATTCAACGGGAAACGTCTTGCTCTAGGCCGCGATTAAAT
TCCAGCATGGATGCTGATTTATATGGGTATAAATGGGCTCGCGATAATGTCGGGCAATCAGGTGCGACAA
TCTATCGATTGTATGGGAAGCCCGATGCGCCAGAGTTGTTTCTGAAACATGGCAAAGGTAGCGTTGCCAA
TGATGTTACAGATGAGATGGTCAGACTAAACTGGCTGACGGAATTTATGCCTCTTCCGACCATCAAGCAT
TTTATCCGTACTCCTGATGATGCATGGTTACTCACCACTGCGATCCCCGGGAAAACAGCATTCCAGGTAT
TAGAAGAATATCCTGATTCAGGTGAAAATATTGTTGATGCGCTGGCAGTGTTCCTGCGCCGGTTGCATTC
GATTCCTGTTTGTAATTGTCCTTTTAACAGCGATCGCGTATTTCGTCTCGCTCAGGCGCAATCACGAATG
AATAACGGTTTGGTTGATGCGAGTGATTTTGATGACGAGCGTAATGGCTGGCCTGTTGAACAAGTCTGGA
AAGAAATGCATAAACTTTTGCCATTCTCACCGGATTCAGTCGTCACTCATGGTGATTTCTCACTTGATAA
CCTTATTTTTGACGAGGGGAAATTAATAGGTTGTATTGATGTTGGACGAGTCGGAATCGCAGACCGATAC
CAGGATCTTGCCATCCTATGGAACTGCCTCGGTGAGTTTTCTCCTTCATTACAGAAACGGCTTTTTCAAA
AATATGGTATTGATAATCCTGATATGAATAAATTGCAGTTTCATTTGATGCTCGATGAGTTTTTCTAAGA
ATTAATTCATGAGCGGATACATATTTGAATGTATTTAGAAAAATAAACAAATAGGGGTTCCGCGCACATT
TCCCCGGCTAGCCGCCTGGTGCTACGCCTGAATAAGTGATAATAAGCGGATGAATGGCAGAAATTCGAAA
GCAAATTCGACCCGGTCGTCGGTTCAGGGCAGGGTCGTTAAATAGCCGCTTATGTCTATTGCTGGTTTAC
CGGTTTATTGACTACCGGAAGCAGTGTGACCGTGTGCTTCTCAAATGCCTGAGGCCAGTTTGCTCAGGCT
CTCCCCGTGGAGGTAATAATTGACGATATGATCATTTATTCTGCCTCCCAGAGCCTGATAAAAACGGTTA
GCGCTTCGTTAATACAGATGTAGGTGTTCCACAGGGTAGCCAGCAGCATCCTGCGATGCAGATCCGGAAC
ATAATGGTGCAGGGCGCTTGTTTCGGCGTGGGTATGGTGGCAGGCCCCGTGGCCGGGGGACTGTTGGGCG
CTGCCGGCACCTGTCCTACGAGTTGCATGATAAAGAAGACAGTCATAAGTGCGGCGACGATAGTCATGCC
CCGCGCCCACCGGAAGGAGCTACCGCCTGCGGCCGCTAGGAAATAATAAAAAAGCCGGATTAATAATCTG
GCTTTTTATATTCTCTCTCTAGTATATAAACGCAGAAAGGCCCACCCGAAGGTGAGCCAGTGTGAGACAG
CGGTGCGGACTGTTGTAACTCAGAATAAGAAATGAGGCCGCTCATGGCGTTGACTCTCAGTCATAGTATC
GTGGTATCACCGGTTGGTTCCACTCTCTGTTGCGGGCAACTTCAGCAGCACGTAGGGGAAGCTTTTATTA
CTCGAGAAGCGCGTCTGAATAGGCTTCTTGTATTCCTGCCACACAGGGAAACCATCAGGAGTTACCCAAT
GCACAGCGCAACGCTTGCGAAGAATCTCTCCAGTCTTCTTATCTTTGACCTCAGCAGCCAGCAGCTTAGC
AGCAGACTTAAGCCAGTTCATTGCTTCAACCGCAGCTACCACCGTCACGCTCACAGATTCCCAAATCAGC
TTAGCCATGTATCCAGCAGCCTGATTCGGCTGAGTGAACATCAGACCCTTGCCGGAATCAATAGCTGGCT
GAATGGTATCTTCCAGCACTTGTTGACGGAAGCCGAACTCTTTGGACCCGTAAGCCAGCGTCATGACTGA
ACGCTTAGTCACACTGCGAGTAACACCGTAAGCCAGCCATTGACCAGCCAGTGCCTTAGTGCCCAGCTTG
ACTTTCTCAGAGATTTCACCAGTGTTCTCATCGGTCACGGTAACTACTTCGTTATCGGTCCCATTGATTG
CGTCTGCTTGTAGAATCTCGTTGACTTTCTTAGCAACAATCCCGTAGATGTCCTGAACGGTTTCACTAGG
AAGCAAGTTAAGACGTCTGTGTGGAA
Features (pLannotate 1.2.2; 19 found; start..end, strand, type, name):
      1..17      +  protein_bind   lac operator: The lac repressor binds to the lac operator to inhibit transcription in E. coli. This inhibition can be relieved by adding lactose or isopropyl-β-D-thiogalactopyranoside (IPTG). lac repressor encoded by lacI
     33..251     +  CDS            N-MYC2 (fragment): MYC2_MARMO - Protein inferred from homology: Swiss-Prot protein existence level 3. From Marmota monax (Woodchuck).
    219..248     +  CDS            Myc: Myc (human c-Myc proto-oncogene) epitope tag
    383..399     +  protein_bind   lac operator: The lac repressor binds to the lac operator to inhibit transcription in E. coli. This inhibition can be relieved by adding lactose or isopropyl-β-D-thiogalactopyranoside (IPTG). lac repressor encoded by lacI
    414..430     +  protein_bind   lac operator: The lac repressor binds to the lac operator to inhibit transcription in E. coli. This inhibition can be relieved by adding lactose or isopropyl-β-D-thiogalactopyranoside (IPTG). lac repressor encoded by lacI
    514..1227    +  CDS            superfolder GFP: GFP variant that folds robustly even when fused to poorly folded proteins (Pédelacq et al., 2006)
   1305..1420    +  ncRNA          5S rRNA: Accession: RF00001 - 5S ribosomal RNA
   1424..1495    +  terminator     rrnB T1 terminator: transcription terminator T1 from the E. coli rrnB gene
   1554..1664    -  CDS            mbeC (fragment): MBEC_ECOLX - Experimental evidence at protein level: Swiss-Prot protein existence level 1. Required for efficient mobilization of ColE1 plasmid and is thus essential to promote the specific transfer of the plasmid during conjugation. Probably functions by inducing DNA bending, helping the MbeA relaxase to melt the DNA around the nic site and cleave the phosphodiester bond. Binds specifically double-stranded DNA (dsDNA) containing the ColE1 oriT but does not recognize the inverted repeat (IR). From Escherichia coli.
   1705..1896    +  CDS            rop: Rop protein, which maintains plasmids at low copy number; rop
   1998..2137    +  misc_feature   bom: basis of mobility region from pBR322
   2323..2911    -  rep_origin     ori: high-copy-number ColE1/pMB1/pBR322/pUC origin of replication
   3033..3848    +  CDS            KanR: aminoglycoside phosphotransferase; aph(3')-Ia; confers resistance to kanamycin in bacteria or G418 (Geneticin®) in eukaryotes
   3857..3914    -  promoter       AmpR promoter (fragment): bla
   4199..4297    -  CDS            YPB2_ECOLX (fragment): Protein predicted: Swiss-Prot protein existence level 4. From Escherichia coli.
   4284..4341    +  CDS            TcR (fragment): tetracycline efflux protein; tet; confers resistance to tetracycline
   4338..4431    -  CDS            TcR (fragment): tetracycline efflux protein; tet; confers resistance to tetracycline
   4511..4538    -  terminator     T7Te terminator: phage T7 early transcription terminator
   4699..5268    -  CDS            RPOL_BPT7 (fragment): Experimental evidence at protein level: Swiss-Prot protein existence level 1. Highly processive DNA-dependent RNA polymerase that catalyzes the transcription of class II and class III viral genes. Recognizes a specific promoter sequence and enters first into an 'abortive phase' where very short transcripts are synthesized and released before proceeding to the processive transcription of long RNA chains. Unwinds the double-stranded DNA to expose the coding strand for templating. Participates in the initiation of viral DNA replication presumably by making primers accessible to the DNA polymerase
