[The description below was written by a language model from this plasmid's Addgene catalogue record and pLannotate feature annotations shown in this document.]
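Description:
pDZ115 is a bacterial synthetic-biology plasmid built on a ColE1 backbone and catalogued as high copy. It is selected with kanamycin through an aph(3')-Ia (KanR) gene. The annotated backbone carries a ColE1/pMB1-type origin together with the rop gene and the pBR322 bom (basis of mobility) region. Rop normally moderates copy number, so the "high copy" label should be read with that in mind. Two sequence records are available, a depositor sequence of 5,296 nt and a sequencing-derived one of 5,276 nt. They show the same feature order with different start points and only a minor difference in how one lac operator is called.

The stated payload is a superfolder YFP carrying an ssrA degradation tag, expressed from the PLlacO-1 promoter. In the tables this appears as a pair of closely spaced lac operators just upstream of a 714-nt reading frame that is labelled superfolder GFP, as expected for a YFP derivative of that protein. A 5S rRNA segment and the rrnB T1 terminator follow. The ssrA tag is not separately annotated. Such tags direct a protein to ClpXP-type proteolysis, which gives the reporter a short half-life and lets its fluorescence track changes in promoter activity. LacI binding at the operators represses transcription, and IPTG relieves it.

The tables also show parts the catalogue entry does not explain. A third lac operator precedes a short reading frame containing a Myc epitope tag. On the opposite strand lies a fragment matching T7 RNA polymerase, followed by a T7Te terminator. Small tetracycline-resistance, mbeC and AmpR promoter remnants are also present. Their role is not stated. No lacI gene is annotated, so the repressor presumably comes from the host or another plasmid.
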