Addgene plasmid #159356: pDZ115
Purpose: Expresses sfYFP tagged with ssrA from the PlLacO1 promoter
Depositing lab: Matthew Bennett. Depositing organization: Rice University.
Backbone
  Vector backbone: ColE1
  Vector type: Synthetic Biology
Growth in bacteria
  Bacterial resistance: Kanamycin, 50 μg/mL
  Growth temperature: 37°C
  Growth strain: DH5alpha
  Copy number: High Copy
Gene/Insert
  Gene/Insert name: sfYFP
  Species: Synthetic
  Promoter: PlLacO
  Cloning method: Unknown
  Sequencing primers: 5′ Unknown
Terms and licenses: Academic/Nonprofit Terms; Industry Terms: Not Available to Industry
How to cite: pDZ115 was a gift from Matthew Bennett (Addgene plasmid # 159356 ; http://n2t.net/addgene:159356 ; RRID:Addgene_159356)
